>Addgene plasmid #190961 | pET-PLS-KP3-A66S_rpoA-U | addgene full sequence | sequence record 375945 | Addgene NGS Result
TGGCGAATGGG
[124 nt withheld, positions 12-135]
C
[91 nt withheld, positions 137-227]
A
[49 nt withheld, positions 229-277]
CCTTTGACGTTGGAGTCCACGTTCTTT
[37 nt withheld, positions 305-341]
ACCCTATCTCGGTCTATTCTTTTGATTTATAAGGGATTTTGCCGATTTCGGCCTATTGGTTAAAAAATGA
GCTGATTTAACAAAAATTTAACGCGAATTTTAACAAAATATTAACGCTTACAATTTAGGTGGCACTTTTC
GGGGAAATGTGCGCGGAACCCCTATTTGTTTATTTTTCTAAATACATTCAAATATGTATCCGCTCATGAG
ACAATAACCCTGATAAATGCTTCAATAATATTGAAAAAGGAAGAGTATGAGTATTCAACATTTCCGTGTC
GCCCTTATTCCCTTTTTTGCGGCATTTTGCCTTCCTGTTTTTGCTCACCCAGAAACGCTGGTGAAAGTAA
AAGATGCTGAAGATCAGTTGGGTGCACGAGTGGGTTACATCGAACTGGATCTCAACAGCGGTAAGATCCT
TGAGAGTTTTCGCCCCGAAGAACGTTTTCCAATGATGAGCACTTTTAAAGTTCTGCTATGTGGCGCGGTA
TTATCCCGTATTGACGCCGGGCAAGAGCAACTCGGTCGCCGCATACACTATTCTCAGAATGACTTGGTTG
AGTACTCACCAGTCACAGAAAAGCATCTTACGGATGGCATGACAGTAAGAGAATTATGCAGTGCTGCCAT
AACCATGAGTGATAACACTGCGGCCAACTTACTTCTGACAACGATCGGAGGACCGAAGGAGCTAACCGCT
TTTTTGCACAACATGGGGGATCATGTAACTCGCCTTGATCGTTGGGAACCGGAGCTGAATGAAGCCATAC
CAAACGACGAGCGTGACACCACGATGCCTGCAGCAATGGCAACAACGTTGCGCAAACTATTAACTGGCGA
ACTACTTACTCTAGCTTCCCGGCAACAATTAATAGACTGGATGGAGGCGGATAAAGTTGCAGGACCACTT
CTGCGCTCGGCCCTTCCGGCTGGCTGGTTTATTGCTGATAAATCTGGAGCCGGTGAGCGTGGGTCTCGCG
GTATCATTGCAGCACTGGGGCCAGATGGTAAGCCCTCCCGTATCGTAGTTATCTACACGACGGGGAGTCA
GGCAACTATGGATGAACGAAATAGACAGATCGCTGAGATAGGTGCCTCACTGATTAAGCATTGGTAACTG
TCAGACCAAGTTTACTCATATATACTTTAGATTGATTTAAAACTTCATTTTTAATTTAAAAGGATCTAGG
TGAAGATCCTTTTTGATAATCTCATGACCAAAATCCCTTAACGTGAGTTTTCGTTCCACTGAGCGTCAGA
CCCCGTAGAAAAGATCAAAGGATCTTCTTGAGATCCTTTTTTTCTGCGCGTAATCTGCTGCTTGCAAACA
AAAAAACCACCGCTACCAGCGGTGGTTTGTTTGCCGGATCAAGAGCTACCAACTCTTTTTCCGAAGGTAA
CTGGCTTCAGCAGAGCGCAGATACCAAATACTGTCCTTCTAGTGTAGCCGTAGTTAGGCCACCACTTCAA
GAACTCTGTAGCACCGCCTACATACCTCGCTCTGCTAATCCTGTTACCAGTGGCTGCTGCCAGTGGCGAT
AAGTCGTGTCTTACCGGGTTGGACTCAAGACGATAGTTACCGGATAAGGCGCAGCGGTCGGGCTGAACGG
GGGGTTCGTGCACACAGCCCAGCTTGGAGCGAACGACCTACACCGAACTGAGATACCTACAGCGTGAGCT
ATGAGAAAGCGCCACGCTTCCCGAAGGGAGAAAGGCGGACAGGTATCCGGTAAGCGGCAGGGTCGGAACA
GGAGAGCGCACGAGGGAGCTTCCAGGGGGAAACGCCTGGTATCTTTATAGTCCTGTCGGGTTTCGCCACC
TCTGACTTGAGCGTCGATTTTTGTGATGCTCGTCAGGGGGGCGGAGCCTATGGAAAAACGCCAGCAACGC
GGCCTTTTTACGGTTCCTGGCCTTTTGCTGGCCTTTTGCTCACATGTTCTTTCCTGCGTTATCCCCTGAT
TCTGTGGATAACCGTATTACCGCCTTTGAGTGAGCTGATACCGCTCGCCGCAGCCGAACGACCGAGCGCA
GCGAGTCAGTGAGCGAGGAAGCGGAAGAGCGCCTGATGCGGTATTTTCTCCTTACGCATCTGTGCGGTAT
TTCACACCGCAATGGTGCACTCTCAGTACAATCTGCTCTGATGCCGCATAGTTAAGCCAGTATACACTCC
GCTATCGCTACGTGACTGGGTCATGGCTGCGCCCCGACACCCGCCAACACCCGCTGACGCGCCCTGACGG
GCTTGTCTGCTCCCGGCATCCGCTTACAGACAAGCTGTGACCGTATCCGGGAGCTGCATGTGTCAGAGGT
TTTCACCGTCATCACCGAAACGCGCGAGGCAGCTGCGGTAAAGCTCATCAGCGTGGTCGTGAAGCGATTC
ACAGATGTCTGCCTGTTCATCCGCGTCCAGCTCGTTGAGTTTCTCCAGAAGCGTTAATGTCTGGCTTCTG
ATAAAGCGGGCCATGTTAAGGGCGGTTTTTTCCTGTTTGGTCACTGATGCCTCCGTGTAAGGGGGATTTC
TGTTCATGGGGGTAATGATACCGATGAAACGAGAGAGGATGCTCACGATACGGGTTACTGATGATGAACA
TGCCCGGTTACTGGAACGTTGTGAGGGTAAACAACTGGCGGTATGGATGCGGCGGGACCAGAGAAAAATC
ACTCAGGGTCAATGCCAGCGCTTCGTTAATACAGATGTAGGTGTTCCACAGGGTAGCCAGCAGCATCCTG
CGATGCAGATCCGGAACATAATGGTGCAGGGCGCTGACTTCCGCGTTTCCAGACTTTACGAAACACGGAA
ACCGAAAACCATTCATGTTGTTGCTCAGGTCGCAGACGTTTTGCAGCAGCAGTCGCTTCACGTTCGCTCG
CGTATCGGTGATTCATTCTGCTAACCAGTAAGGCAACCCCGCCAGCCTAGCCGGGTCCTCAACGACAGGA
GCACGATCATGCGCACCCGTGGGGCCGCCATGCCGGCGATAATGGCCTGCTTCTCGCCGAAACGTTTGGT
GGCGGGACCAGTGACGAAGGCTTGAGCGAGGGCGTGCAAGATTCCGAATACCGCAAGCGACAGGCCGATC
ATCGTCGCGCTCCAGCGAAAGCGGTCCTCGCCGAAAATGACCCAGAGCGCTGCCGGCACCTGTCCTACGA
GTTGCATGATAAAGAAAACAGTCATAAGTGCGGCGACGATAGTCATGCCCCGCGCCCACCGGAAGGAGCT
GACTGGGTTGAAGGCTCTCAAGGGCATCGGTCGAGATCCCGGTGCCTAATGAGTGAGCTAACTTACATTA
ATTGCGTTGCGCTCACTGCCCGCTTTCCAGTCGGGAAACCTGTCGTGCCAGCTGCATTAATGAATCGGCC
AACGCGCGGGGAGAGGCGGTTTGCGTATTGGGCGCCAGGGTGGTTTTTCTTTTCACCAGTGATACGGGCA
ACAGCTGATTGCCCTTCACCGCCTGGCCCTGAGAGAGTTGCAGCAAGCGGTCCACGCTGGTTTGCCCCAG
CAGGCGAAAATCCTGTTTGATGGTGGTTAACGGCGGGATATAACATGAGCTGTCCTCGGTATCGTCGTAT
CCCACTACCGAGATATCCGCACCAACGCGCAGCCCGGACTCGGTAATGGCGCGCATTGCGCCCAGCGCCA
TCTGATCGTTGGCAACCAGCATCGCAGTGGGAACGATGCCCTCATTCAGCATTTGCATGGTTTGTTGAAA
ACCGGACATGGCACTCCAGTCGCCTTCCCGTTCCGCTATCGGCTGAATTTGATTGCGAGTGAGATATTTA
TGCCAGCCAGCCAGACGCAGACGCGCCGAGACAGAACTTAATGGGCCCGCTAACAGCGCGATTTGCTGGT
GACCCAATGCGACCAGATGCTCCACGCCCAGTCGCGTACCGTCCTCATGGGAGAAAATAATACTGTTGAT
GGGTGTCTGGTCAGAGACATCAAGAAATAACGCCGGAACATTAGTGCAGGCAGCTTCCACAGCAATGGCA
TCCTGGTCATCCAGCGGATAGTTAATGATCAGCCCACTGACGCGTTGCGCGAGAAGATTGTGCACCGCCG
CTTTACAGGCTTCGACGCCGCTTCGTTCTACCATCGACACCACCACGCTGGCACCCAGTTGATCGGCGCG
AGATTTAATCGCCGCGACAATTTGCGACGGCGCGTGCAGGGCCAGACTGGAGGTGGCAACGCCAATCAGC
AACGACTGTTTGCCCGCCAGTTGTTGTGCCACGCGGTTGGGAATGTAATTCAGCTCCGCCATCGCCGCTT
CCACTTTTTCCCGCGTTTTCGCAGAAACGTGGCTGGCCTGGTTCACCACGCGGGAAACGGTCTGATAAGA
GACACCGGCATACTCTGCGACATCGTATAACGTTACTGGTTTCACATTCACCACCCTGAATTGACTCTCT
TCCGGGCGCTATCATGCCATACCGCGAAAGGTTTTGCGCCATTCGATGGTGTCCGGGATCTCGACGCTCT
CCCTTATGCGACTCCTGCATTAGGAAGCAGCCCAGTAGTAGGTTGAGGCCGTTGAGCACCGCCGCCGCAA
GGAATGGTGCATGCAAGGAGATGGCGCCCAACAGTCCCCCGGCCACGGGGCCTGCCACCATACCCACGCC
GAAACAAGCGCTCATGAGCCCGAAGTGGCGAGCCCGATCTTCCCCATCGGTGATGTCGGCGATATAGGCG
CCAGCAACCGCACCTGTGGCGCCGGTGATGCCGGCCACGATGCGTCCGGCGTAGAGGATCGAGATCTCGA
TCCCGCGAAATTAATACGACTCACTATAGGGGAATTGTGAGCGGATAACAATTCCCCTCTAGAAATAATT
TTGTTTAACTTTAAGAAGGAGATATACATATGGCTAGCATGACTGGTGGACAGCAAATGGGTCGCATGGC
CGGAGGGAGCGATAAAATTATTCACCTGACTGACGACAGTTTTGACACGGATGTACTCAAAGCGGACGGG
GCGATCCTCGTCGATTTCTGGGCAGAGTGGTGCGGTCCGTGCAAAATGATCGCCCCGATTCTGGATGAAA
TCGCTGACGAATATCAGGGCAAACTGACCGTTGCAAAACTGAACATCGATCAAAACCCTGGCACTGCGCC
GAAATATGGCATCCGTGGTATCCCGACTCTGCTGCTGTTCAAAAACGGTGAAGTGGCGGCAACCAAAGTG
GGTGCACTGTCTAAAGGTCAGTTGAAAGAGTTCCTCGACGCTAACCTGGCCGGTTCTGGTTCTGGCCATA
TGCACCATCATCATCATCATTCTTCTGGTGAGAATCTTTATTTTCAGGGCGCCATGGGTAATTCTGTTGT
CACATGGAATTCCATGATTAGGGGCTACGCTAGAAGCGGCCAGCCCGAGGAAGCTCTGAGCCTCTTCTCC
CAGATGAGAAGGAGCGGCATCAAGCCCGATAGCTATACCTTCCCCTTCGTGCTGAAGGCTTGCGCTTCTC
TGAGCAGCCTCGAGGAAGGAAAACAAATCCACGCCCACGTCATTAAATCCGGCTTCGAGTCCGATGTCTA
CGTGCAGAGCTCCCTCATTGATATGTACGCCAAGTGCGGATCTCTGGAGGACGCCAGAAAAGTGTTTGAC
GAGATGCCCGAGAGGAATGTCGTGAGCTGGAACGCTATGATCAGCGGCTATGCCCAGAATGGACAATCCG
AAGAAGCTCTGGAGCTGTTTAGAGAGATGCAGAAAGAGGGCATCAAGCCTTCCGAGTTTACCTTTTGCTC
CGTGCTGAAGGCTTGCGCCTCTCTGGGATCTCTGGAGATGGGCAAGCAAATTCACGGCTATGTGATCAAG
TCCGGCTTTGAGTCCATCGTGTTCGTGGGAAACGCCCTCATTGACATGTATGCCAAGTGCGGCTCTCTGG
AGGATGCTAGAAAGGTCTTTGATGAGATGCCCGAAAGGACCGTTGTGAGCTGGACCGCCATGATCTCCGG
ATACGCCCAGAACGGACAGAGCGAGGAGGCCCTCGAGCTCTTCAGAGAGATGCAGAGGGAGGGCGTGAAA
CCCGACGAAGTGACACTGCCTTCCGTGCTCTCCGCTTGCGCCAATCTGGGCGCTCTGGAGCAAGGCAAAC
AGATCCATGCCTACGTCATCAAGAACGGCTTTGAATCCGATGTGTTTGTGGGCTCCGCTCTGATCGACAT
GTACGCTAAATGCGGCTCCATCGAGGAGGCTAGGAAAGTGTTCGATGAAATGCCCGAGAAAGACGTCGTT
ACTTGGAACGCCCTGATCAGCGGTTACGGCACCTGTGATGAGGGCCACAAAGCCCTGGCGTGCTTCGAGG
AAATGCTCGTGGCGGGGATCCAACCTAGCGACGCTACTTTCACCTGCCTTCTGGTTGCCTGTAGTCATGA
GGGCCTTGTCCACGAGGGCCGCAAGCACTTCGATAGCATGGCCGAACAACATGGCATAAAGCCTCGCATC
GAACATTATGGTTGCATGATCGATCTCCTGGGAAGAGCTGGGCACCTTGATGAAGCTGAGAAAATGCTGC
TCAGCTGTGAAGGGCAGTCCAATGTGGTGGGTCTGGGCAGCCTCCTGAACGCCTGTAAATCTCACGGCGA
TATAGAGAGAGCCATGTGGTGTTTTGAATCTATCGTGCGGCTTGATCCTCAGTCTGCCTCCGCCTACGTA
CTGATGGCCAATGCCTATGCGGACGCCGGCCGCTGGACTGACGTTGATAGAATCGAAACCCAGAGGATGG
TGGCTGGCGCAAATAAAAAGCCGGCTGTAGCTACCATTGAAGTGAACAAACAGGTGCATAGATTTTTGGT
CGGAGAAAGGAGGGAGGACATTGCTCTGAAGGTGGAATCTACGAATGCACGACTGAAACAGGAGGGGGGT
CACGTCCCCCATACAAAACTTGTGTTGAAGCCCCTCTGTGAGAAGGAGAAGGAGGACGCGCTCTGTGGAC
ATTCAGAGAAGCTGGCACTGGCATTCGGACTGCTGAACACACCCAGTGGGACACCACTCGTGGTTACCAA
GAACTTGAGAATGTGCTCCGACTGCCACTCCTCAACAGAGATTATGTCAAGGTTGGAGCAGCGCGACATT
GTCGTCCGGGACGGGTACCGGGTACACCGATTTGCAGCTGGATGCTGCTCATGCAAGGGACGGCCATAAC
TCGAGAAATAGAAGGAACATGTATTACACGTGCAAAATTTGAGAGCTAGCACCACCACCACCACCACTGA
GATCCGGCTGCTAACAAAGCCCGAAAGGAAGCTGAGTTGGCTGCTGCCACCGCTGAGCAATAACTAGCAT
AACCCCTTGGGGCCTCTAAACGGGTCTTGAGGGGTTTTTTGCTGAAAGGAGGAACTATATCCGGAT
Features (pLannotate 1.2.2; 22 found; start..end, strand, type, name):
     12..440     +  rep_origin     f1 ori (sequence partly withheld): f1 bacteriophage origin of replication; arrow indicates direction of (+) strand synthesis
    493..597     +  promoter       AmpR promoter: bla
    598..1458    +  CDS            AmpR: β-lactamase; bla; confers resistance to ampicillin, carbenicillin, and related antibiotics
   1629..2217    +  rep_origin     ori: high-copy-number ColE1/pMB1/pBR322/pUC origin of replication
   2403..2542    -  misc_feature   bom: basis of mobility region from pBR322
   2644..2835    -  CDS            rop: Rop protein, which maintains plasmids at low copy number; rop
   2852..3232    +  CDS            YPB1_ECOLX: Protein predicted: Swiss-Prot protein existence level 4. From Escherichia coli.
   3304..3595    -  CDS            TcR (fragment): tetracycline efflux protein; tet; confers resistance to tetracycline
   3610..3631    -  protein_bind   CAP binding site: CAP binding activates transcription in the presence of cAMP. E. coli catabolite activator protein
   3644..4726    -  CDS            lacI: lac repressor; lacI; The lac repressor binds to the lac operator to inhibit transcription in E. coli. This inhibition can be relieved by adding lactose or isopropyl-β-D-thiogalactopyranoside (IPTG).
   4727..4804    -  promoter       lacI promoter: lacI
   4812..5091    -  CDS            TcR (fragment): tetracycline efflux protein; tet; confers resistance to tetracycline
   5113..5131    +  promoter       T7 promoter: promoter for bacteriophage T7 RNA polymerase
   5132..5156    +  protein_bind   lac operator: The lac repressor binds to the lac operator to inhibit transcription in E. coli. This inhibition can be relieved by adding lactose or isopropyl-β-D-thiogalactopyranoside (IPTG). lac repressor encoded by lacI
   5171..5193    +  RBS            RBS: efficient ribosome binding site from bacteriophage T7 gene 10 (Olins and Rangwala, 1989)
   5201..5233    +  CDS            T7 tag (gene 10 leader): leader peptide from bacteriophage T7 gene 10 promotes efficient translation in E. coli
   5248..5572    +  CDS            TrxA (fragment): E. coli thioredoxin; trxA
   5621..5640    +  CDS            capTEV™ (fragment): composite tag for in vivo biotinylation, TEV protease cleavage, and 6xHis tagging
   7190..7465    +  CDS            DYW1 (fragment): PPR74_ARATH - Also known as PCMP-H50. Experimental evidence at protein level: Swiss-Prot protein existence level 1. Plays a major role in single RNA editing events in chloroplasts. Acts as a site-recognition transacting factor involved in the edition of the site 1 of ndhD (ndhD-1 site corresponding to cytidine-2), which is a plastid-encoded subunit of the NADH- plastoquinone oxidoreductase. The interaction with CRR4 is required for its function in editing the ndhD-1 site. From Arabidopsis thaliana (Mouse-ear cress).
   7531..7548    +  CDS            9xHis (fragment): 9xHis affinity tag
   7558..7607    +  CDS            SET1 (fragment): solubility-enhancement tag derived from T7 phage gene 10B
   7615..7662    +  terminator     T7 terminator: transcription terminator for bacteriophage T7 RNA polymerase
