[The description below was written by a language model from this plasmid's Addgene catalogue record and pLannotate feature annotations shown in this document.]
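Description:
pET-PLS-KP3-A66S_rpoA-U is a bacterial expression plasmid of about 7.7 kb built on the pET21b backbone. It was made to test whether a synthetic pentatricopeptide repeat (PPR) editing protein can convert U to C at the Arabidopsis rpoA editing site when expressed in E. coli. It is maintained through a ColE1/pBR322-type origin together with the rop gene and bom region, consistent with the low copy number recorded. Selection is by ampicillin via the bla gene. An f1 origin is also present, along with short tetracycline-resistance gene remnants that are typical leftovers of the pBR322-derived backbone.

The payload sits in a standard pET expression cassette. A T7 promoter with an adjacent lac operator, kept repressed by the plasmid-borne lacI, gives inducible transcription in hosts that supply T7 RNA polymerase, and a gene 10 ribosome binding site and T7 terminator complete the unit. The reading frame begins with the T7 tag leader, followed by a thioredoxin fragment and a short His/TEV-type tag match, in line with the N-terminal His tag listed in the catalogue. The synthetic PLS-type PPR array itself is largely unannotated. Its C-terminal region matches a plant DYW editing domain, which corresponds to the DYW-KP domain carrying the A66S substitution. A further histidine-tag match, typical of pET21b, lies downstream.

The name and stated purpose imply that an rpoA target sequence bearing a U at the editing position is included on the plasmid, but the feature table does not annotate it, so its location is not stated. The construct presumably allows the editor and its target to be assayed in the same bacterial cell.
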