Addgene plasmid #190961: pET-PLS-KP3-A66S_rpoA-U
Purpose: Test the U-to-C editing activity of KP3:A66S on AtrpoA editing site, in E. coli
Depositing lab: Bernard Gutmann. Depositing organization: EditForce, Inc. Publication: U-to-C RNA editing by synthetic PPR-DYW proteins in bacteria and human culture cells. Ichinose M, Kawabata M, Akaiwa Y, Shimajiri Y, Nakamura I, Tamai T, Nakamura T, Yagi Y, Gutmann B. Commun Biol. 2022 Sep 15;5(1):968. doi: 10.1038/s42003-022-03927-3. PubMed 36109586.
Backbone
  Vector backbone: pET21b
  Vector type: Bacterial Expression
Growth in bacteria
  Bacterial resistance: Ampicillin, 100 μg/mL
  Growth temperature: 37°C
  Growth strain: DH5alpha
  Copy number: Low Copy
Gene/Insert
  Gene/Insert name: PLS-KP3
  Species: Synthetic
  Mutation: DYW-KP:A66S
  Promoter: T7
  Tag / fusion protein: His (N terminal on insert)
  Cloning method: Ligation Independent Cloning
Terms and licenses: Academic/Nonprofit Terms; Industry Terms: Not Available to Industry
How to cite: pET-PLS-KP3-A66S_rpoA-U was a gift from Bernard Gutmann (Addgene plasmid # 190961 ; http://n2t.net/addgene:190961 ; RRID:Addgene_190961)
